>Addgene plasmid #35708 | pcDNA4.1/HisMax-Syx1 | addgene partial sequence | sequence record 44629 | CMV-F 5'-CGCAAATGGGCGGTAGGCGTG-3'
GAGCTCTCTGGCTAACTAGAGAACCCACTGCTTACTGGCTTATCGAAATTAATACGACTCACTATAGGGA
GACCCAAGCTGGCTAGCGTTTAAACTTAAGCTTAGCGCAGAGGCTTGGGGCAGCCGAGCGGCAGCCAGGC
CCCGGCCCGGGCCTCGGTTCCAGAAGGGAGAGGAGCCCGCCAAGGCGCGCAAGAGAGCGGGCTGCCTCGC
AGTCCGAGCCGGAGAGGGAGCGCGAGCCGCGCCGGCCCCGGACGGCCTCCGAAACCATGGGGGGTTCTCA
TCATCATCATCATCATGGTATGGCTAGCATGACTGGTGGACAGCAAATGGGTCGGGATCTGTACGACGAT
GACGATAAGGTACCAGGATCTGGGACAGGACCGGGCGTCTCCGGGCGCCGAGCAGCAGCCAGGCCCAGCT
CTGAGCTACCCTCCCCAGACTCCCAGCTCCTCTGGGTCGGGGGTCATGCCCACAGCAGCGACAGCCAGGT
ATGCCATCATGCCGACTGCCAGCAGCTGCACCACCGGGGGCCTCTCAACCTGTGTGAGACCTGTGATAGC
AAGTTCCACAGCACCCTGCACTACGACGGCCATGTCCGATTTGACCTGCCCCCGCAAGGCTCTGTCCTGG
CCCGGAATGTTTCCACCCGGTCCTGTCCTCCCCGCACCAGCCCTGCTGCAGACCTGGAGGAAGAAGAGGA
AGGCTGTACCGACGGAAAAGGGGACCGGAAGAGCGCCGGCCTAAAAATCTCTAAGAAGAAAGCAG
