>Addgene plasmid #35708 | pcDNA4.1/HisMax-Syx1 | addgene partial sequence | sequence record 45269 | BGH-rev 5'-TAGAAGGCACAGTCGAGG-3'
AGCGGCCGCCACTGTGCTGGATATCTGCAGAATTCCACCACACTGGATCCACTAGTAACGGCCGCCAGTG
TGCTGGAATTCGCCCTTGACCACGCGTATCGATGTCGACTTTTTTTTTTTTCTTTCCACGGAAGTATATA
CAAGTCTTTATAGAATAGCCAAACTTAATAAATACGCAGCCTGACAGATCCCAGCCCGCGCCTCGGAGGC
CAGCATGACCAGGAAGGACAGGGACTCATTTCATGAATCCTAACGAAGGTGGCATTGAGAGCCAGTGAGC
CCAGCCCAGAAAATCAGGGCTGGCAGAGTCAAGAGCAGAGGACAAGAGGCCACCTGGGCAAGAGGGGTGT
GTGTGTGTGTGGAGCATTGCAGCCAGGGCCTGGAACTCCACAGGACCCTTCTCTATTCCATCCAGTCTGG
CAAAGTGCAAATTGGCCATGAGGTGATGAGGCAACCACCCTGCCTGGCGCTCTGGCACACATGCACACAT
GAGGAGCTGAGAAGCAGGTGCTGTGACTTCTGGGAGGGAGGCAGGTTCTCTCTGCTGTCCTCAGGCAGTG
GTACCCTTGGGGGTCTCCTTGGTCTTCACACACACGAGGCAGCGGTGAAGCAGGTGCTGTATCCCCAGAG
GACAGGGCTCTCTACTGTCTCTTATTCAGTGGCACCCTAGGGGTCTCCTGCTCACACCTCCGAGGCAGTG
AGCGTGGAGTTGAGCAGCAGGGTGGTCCTGATCCGGTAGAGCTGGGCCAGGGTCAGCTTCCTGTGTTGAG
CAGAGACCCCTGAGGGAGGCTCAGACTGCACCCTGGACATAGTCCCAGAAGGCATCTCTCTGCATCTCCT
TCGGGCAGAATCTGCAGGTCCCCC
