[The description below was written by a language model from this plasmid's Addgene catalogue record.]
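Description:
pcDNA4.1/HisMax-Syx1 is a mammalian expression plasmid built on the commercial pcDNA4/HisMax backbone (about 5.25 kb without insert). It is maintained in bacteria as a high-copy plasmid under ampicillin selection, and it carries a Zeocin marker that allows selection of transfected mammalian cells, including the derivation of stable lines. No feature table accompanies the record, so the origin of replication, polyadenylation signal and other backbone elements are not itemised here.

The payload is a roughly 3.2 kb mouse cDNA encoding Syx1, the synectin-binding RhoA exchange factor, which is a product of the Plekhg5 gene. Transcription is driven by the strong constitutive CMV promoter. The coding sequence is fused in frame to two N-terminal tags supplied by the backbone: a 6xHis tag, useful for metal-affinity purification or detection, and the Xpress epitope, which permits antibody-based detection by immunoblotting, immunoprecipitation or immunofluorescence. The insert was placed by restriction cloning, but the sites used are not recorded.

The encoded protein differs from the GenBank reference protein by an R205K substitution. According to the depositor, this reflects the sequence of the original mouse cDNA clone rather than a cloning error or a deliberate mutation, and the plasmid matches what was used in the associated study. That work examined how a PDZ-binding motif determines the function of a Rho guanine nucleotide exchange factor and the resulting cell phenotype, so the construct is suited to overexpressing tagged Syx1 in mammalian cells to study RhoA signalling, protein localisation and binding partners.
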