Addgene plasmid #35708: pcDNA4.1/HisMax-Syx1
Depositing lab: Arie Horowitz. Depositing organization: Dartmouth College and Medical School. Publication: A PDZ-binding motif as a critical determinant of Rho guanine exchange factor function and cell phenotype. Liu M, Horowitz A. Mol Biol Cell. 2006 Apr;17(4):1880-7. Epub 2006 Feb 8. 10.1091/mbc.e06-01-0002 PubMed 16467373.
Backbone
  Vector backbone: pcDNA4/HisMax
  Backbone manufacturer: Invitrogen
  Backbone size w/o insert (bp): 5250
  Vector type: Mammalian Expression
  Selectable markers: Zeocin
Growth in bacteria
  Bacterial resistance: Ampicillin, 100 μg/mL
  Growth temperature: 37°C
  Growth strain: DH5alpha
  Copy number: High Copy
Gene/Insert
  Gene/Insert name: Syx1 (alt name: synectin-binding RhoA ex-change factor)
  Species: M. musculus (mouse)
  Insert size (bp): 3219
  Mutation: R205K
  Entrez Gene: Plekhg5 (a.k.a. Syx)
  Promoter: CMV
  Tag / fusion protein: 6x HIS (N terminal on backbone); Xpress (N terminal on backbone)
  Cloning method: Restriction Enzyme; 5′ cloning site NA (unknown if destroyed); 3′ cloning site NA (unknown if destroyed)
  Sequencing primers: 5′ CMV fwd
Terms and licenses: Academic/Nonprofit Terms; Industry Terms: Not Available to Industry
Depositor comments: This construct contains a R205K mutation when compared to GenBank ID NP_001004156.1 This mutation reflects the sequence of the original mouse cDNA clone and was not introduced erroneously. The plasmid is exactly as described in the associated publication.
How to cite: pcDNA4.1/HisMax-Syx1 was a gift from Arie Horowitz (Addgene plasmid # 35708 ; http://n2t.net/addgene:35708 ; RRID:Addgene_35708)
